Addgene plasmid #202226: pBCC100
Purpose: Level 2 empty backbone for strain-specific barcode DNA tag through Tn7 bacterial insertion, Kanamycin selectable marker and far-red-FP fluorescent marker mPlum
Depositing lab: Paul Schulze-Lefert. Depositing organization: Max Planck Institute for Plant Breeding Research. Publication: Chromosomal barcodes for simultaneous tracking of near-isogenic bacterial strains in plant microbiota. Ordon J, Thouin J, Nakano RT, Ma KW, Zhang P, Huettel B, Garrido-Oter R, Schulze-Lefert P. Nat Microbiol. 2024 Apr;9(4):1117-1129. doi: 10.1038/s41564-024-01619-8. Epub 2024 Mar 19. PubMed 38503974.
Backbone
  Vector backbone: pBCC34
  Vector type: Bacterial Expression
  Selectable markers: Kanamycin
Growth in bacteria
  Bacterial resistance: Chloramphenicol and Kanamycin, 25 & 50 μg/mL
  Growth temperature: 37°C
  Growth strain: DB3.1λpir
  Copy number: Low Copy
Gene/Insert
  Gene/Insert name: pBCC25, pBCC32, pBCC55, pBCC27, pBCC26, pBCC28, pICH41822 (G5)
  Species: Synthetic
  Cloning method: Restriction Enzyme; 5′ cloning site unknown (unknown if destroyed)
Terms and licenses: Academic/Nonprofit Terms; Industry Terms: Not Available to Industry
Depositor comments: Please visit https://doi.org/10.1101/2023.04.20.537712 for bioRxiv preprint.
How to cite: pBCC100 was a gift from Paul Schulze-Lefert (Addgene plasmid # 202226 ; http://n2t.net/addgene:202226 ; RRID:Addgene_202226)
