[The description below was written by a language model from this plasmid's Addgene catalogue record and pLannotate feature annotations shown in this document.]
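Description:
pBCC100 is a low-copy, 8.4 kb bacterial mini-Tn7 delivery vector built on the pBCC34 backbone by modular assembly of several synthetic parts (pBCC25, 32, 55, 27, 26, 28 and pICH41822). It is a "Level 2" empty backbone, meant to receive a strain-specific DNA barcode that is then placed in a bacterial chromosome by Tn7 transposition. It replicates from the R6K γ origin, which depends on the pi initiator protein and so acts as a suicide origin in hosts lacking pir. An incP oriT allows conjugative transfer into recipient bacteria. The backbone outside the transposon ends carries aphA1 (kanamycin resistance) and a sacB cassette with its native promoter, which provides sucrose counter-selection against cells that retain the plasmid.

Between the Tn7R and Tn7L ends the annotation shows three modules, insulated by lambda t0 and rrnB T1 terminators. The first is mPlum, a far-red fluorescent protein, driven by a tac promoter with a lac operator, which visually marks tagged strains. The second is an FRT-flanked cassette annotated as NOS promoter–bar–NOS terminator, and the FRT sites should allow its removal by FLP. The catalogue describes the selectable marker as kanamycin, but the only kanamycin gene annotated lies outside the Tn7 ends, and the record does not resolve this discrepancy. The third is a chloramphenicol resistance–ccdB dropout cassette. This appears to be the placeholder replaced when a barcode is cloned in. It explains the dual chloramphenicol and kanamycin selection and the need for a ccdB-tolerant, pir-positive host. No Tn7 transposase genes are annotated, so transposase is presumably supplied in trans. The associated work used such chromosomal barcodes to track near-isogenic bacterial strains simultaneously in plant microbiota.
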