Features (pLannotate 1.2.2; 27 found; start..end, strand, type, name):
     85..284     -  mobile_element Tn7R (fragment): mini-Tn7 element (right end of the Tn7 transposon) Tn7
    308..402     +  terminator     lambda t0 terminator: transcription terminator from phage lambda
    412..441     +  CDS            CmR (fragment): chloramphenicol acetyltransferase confers resistance to chloramphenicol
    504..590     +  terminator     rrnB T1 terminator: Escherichia coli rrnB; transcription terminator T1 from the E. coli rrnB gene
    623..670     -  protein_bind   FRT: FLP-mediated recombination occurs in the 8-bp core sequence TCTAGAAA (Turan and Bode, 2011). FLP recombinase from the Saccharomyces cerevisiae 2μ plasmid
    681..933     -  terminator     NOS terminator: nopaline synthase terminator and poly(A) signal
    956..1504    -  CDS            bar: PAT_STRHY - Experimental evidence at protein level: Swiss-Prot protein existence level 1. Inactivates phosphinothricin (PPT) by transfer of an acetyl group from acetyl CoA. Can also acetylate demethylphosphinothricin but not PTT or glutamate. This enzyme is an effector of phosphinothricin tripeptide (PTT or bialaphos) resistance. From Streptomyces hygroscopicus. Introduced by genetic manipulation and expressed in glufosinate-tolerant maize by Dekalb Genetics.
   1546..1725    -  promoter       NOS promoter: nopaline synthase promoter
   1803..1836    -  protein_bind   FRT (minimal): supports FLP-mediated excision but not integration (Turan and Bode, 2011) FLP recombinase from the Saccharomyces cerevisiae 2μ plasmid
   1877..1905    +  promoter       tac promoter: strong E. coli promoter; hybrid between the trp and lac UV5 promoters
   1913..1929    +  protein_bind   lac operator: The lac repressor binds to the lac operator to inhibit transcription in E. coli. This inhibition can be relieved by adding lactose or isopropyl-β-D-thiogalactopyranoside (IPTG). lac repressor encoded by lacI
   1952..2629    +  CDS            mPlum: mPlum is a basic (constitutively fluorescent) red fluorescent protein published in 2004, derived from Discosoma sp.. It has low acid sensitivity.
   2649..2743    +  terminator     lambda t0 terminator: transcription terminator from phage lambda
   2892..2922    +  promoter       lac UV5 promoter: E. coli lac promoter with an "up" mutation
   2946..2975    +  promoter       cat promoter (fragment): promoter of the E. coli cat gene encoding chloramphenicol acetyltransferase
   2976..3635    +  CDS            CmR: chloramphenicol acetyltransferase; cat; confers resistance to chloramphenicol
   3814..3972    +  CDS            ccdA (fragment): CCDA_ECO57 - Also known as H, letA. Experimental evidence at protein level: Swiss-Prot protein existence level 1. Antitoxin component of a type II toxin-antitoxin (TA) system which inhibits the post-segregational killing (PSK) of plasmid-free cells, also referred to as a plasmid addiction system. Binds to and blocks the activity of CcdB; will also remove bound CcdB protein from the CcdB-GyrA complex by forming a CcdA-CcdB complex, a process termed rejuvenation. Functions as a transcriptional corepressor for the ccdAB operon, repression also requires CcdB (By similarity). From Escherichia coli
   3977..4279    +  CDS            ccdB: CCDB_ECOLI - Also known as G, letB, letD. Experimental evidence at protein level: Swiss-Prot protein existence level 1. Toxic component of a type II toxin-antitoxin (TA) system, functioning in plasmid maintainence. Responsible for the post- segregational killing (PSK) of plasmid-free cells, also referred to as a plasmid addiction system. Half-life of over 2 hours. Cell killing by CcdB is accompanied by filamentation, defects in chromosome and plasmid segregation, defects in cell division, formation of anucleate cells, decreased DNA synthesis and plasmid loss. Interferes with the activity of DN
   4436..4601    -  mobile_element Tn7L: mini-Tn7 element (left end of the Tn7 transposon) Tn7
   4644..5089    +  promoter       sacB promoter: sacR; sacB promoter and control region
   5090..6511    +  CDS            SacB: secreted levansucrase that renders bacterial growth sensitive to sucrose; Bacillus subtilis sacB; negative selection marker
   6559..6583    +  CDS            lacZα (fragment): LacZα fragment of β-galactosidase; lacZ fragment
   6594..6688    +  terminator     lambda t0 terminator: transcription terminator from phage lambda
   6820..7632    +  CDS            aphA1: KKA1_ECOLX - Also known as nptI. Protein inferred from homology: Swiss-Prot protein existence level 3. Resistance to kanamycin and structurally-related aminoglycosides, including amikacin. From Escherichia coli.
   7802..7910    +  oriT           oriT: incP origin of transfer
   7921..8309    +  rep_origin     R6K γ ori: γ replication origin from E. coli plasmid R6K; requires the R6K initiator protein pi for replication
   8340..8426    -  terminator     rrnB T1 terminator: Escherichia coli rrnB; transcription terminator T1 from the E. coli rrnB gene
>Addgene plasmid #202226 | pBCC100 | addgene full sequence | sequence record 403464 | Addgene NGS Result
TTAATTAAAGCGGATAACAATTTCACACAGGAGGCCGCCTAGGCCGCGGCCGCGCGAATTTGCCGAATTC
GGATCCGGAGGGAGTGTGGGCGGACAATAAAGTCTTAAACTGAACAAAATAGATCTAAACTATGACAATA
AAGTCTTAAACTAGACAGAATAGTTGTAAACTGAAATCAGTCCAGTTATGCTGTGAAAAAGCATACTGGA
CTTTTGTTATGGCTAAAGCAAACTCTTCATTTTCTGAAGTGCAAATTGCCCGTCGTATTAAAGAGGGGCG
TGGCGCTGCAAGAATTCAAGCTTGGAGGACTCCTGTTGATAGATCCAGTAATGACCTCAGAACTCCATCT
GGATTTGTTCAGAACGCTCGGTTGCCGCCGGGCGTTTTTTATTGGTGAGAATCCAAGCTAGACTGCGATG
AGTGGCAGGGCGGGGCGTAATTTCTTAAGGCAGTTATTGGTGCCCTTAAACGCCTGGGGTAATGACTCTC
TAGCTTGAGGCATCAAATAAAACGAAAGGCTCAGTCGAAAGACTGGGCCTTTCGTTTTATCTGTTGTTTG
TCGGTGAACGCTCTCCTGAGTAGGACAAATCCGCCCGCCGCTGCAAGAATTCAAGCTTGGAGGAAGTTCC
TATACTTTCTAGAGAATAGGAACTTCGGAATAGGAACTTCAATGCCGGTCGATCTAGTAACATAGATGAC
ACCGCGCGCGATAATTTATCCTAGTTTGCGCGCTATATTTTGTTTTCTATCGCGTATTAAATGTATAATT
GCGGGACTCTAATCATAAAAACCCATCTCATAAATAACGTCATGCATTACATGTTAATTATTACATGCTT
AACGTAATTCAACAGAAATTATATGATAATCATCGCAAGACCGGCAACAGGATTCAATCTTAAGAAACTT
TATTGCCAAATGTTTGAACGATCTGCTTGACTCTAGGGGTCATCAGATTTCGGTGACGGGCAGGACCGGA
CGGGGCGGCACCGGCAGGCTGAAGTCCAGCTGCCAGAAACCCACGTCATGCCAGTTCCCGTGCTTGAAGC
CGGCCGCCCGCAGCATGCCGCGGGGGGCATATCCGAGCGCCTCGTGCATGCGCACGCTCGGGTCGTTGGG
CAGCCCGATGACAGCGACCACGCTCTTGAAGCCCTGTGCCTCCAGGGACTTCAGCAGGTGGGTGTAGAGC
GTGGAGCCCAGTCCCGTCCGCTGGTGGCGGGGGGAGACGTACACGGTCGACTCGGCCGTCCAGTCGTAGG
CGTTGCGTGCCTTCCAGGGACCCGCGTAGGCGATGCCGGCGACCTCGCCGTCCACCTCGGCGACGAGCCA
GGGATAGCGCTCCCGCAGACGGACGAGGTCGTCCGTCCACTCCTGCGGTTCCTGCGGCTCGGTACGGAAG
TTGACCGTGCTTGTCTCGATGTAGTGGTTGACGATGGTGCAGACCGCCGGCATGTCCGCCTCGGTGGCAC
GGCGGATGTCGGCCGGGCGTCGTTCTGGGCTCATGGTAGATCCCCTCGATCGAGTTGAGAGTGAATATGA
GACTCTAATTGGATACCGAGGGGAATTTATGGAACGTCAGTGGAGCATTTTTGACAAGAAATATTTGCTA
GCTGATAGTGACCTTAGGCGACTTTTGAACGCGCAATAATGGTTTCTGACGTATGTGCTTAGCTCATTAA
ACTCCAGAAACCCGCGGCTCAGTGGCTCCTTCAACGTTGCGGTTCTGTCAGTTCCAAACGTAAAACGGCT
TGTCCCGCGTCATCGGCGGGGGTCATAACGTGACTCCCTTAATTCTCAGCTTGAAGTTCCTATACTTTCT
AGAGAATAGGAACTTCGGAATAGGTACTTCCGCTACTAAATTCGAGCGGGGAATTCTTGACAATTAATCA
TCGGCTCGTATAATGTGTGGAATTGTGAGCGGATAACAATTTTCACACAGGAAACAGCTAAATGGTGAGC
AAGGGCGAGGAGGTCATCAAGGAGTTCATGCGCTTCAAGGAGCACATGGAGGGCTCCGTGAACGGCCACG
AGTTCGAGATCGAGGGCGAGGGCGAGGGCCGCCCCTACGAGGGCACCCAGACCGCCAGGCTGAAGGTGAC
CAAGGGTGGCCCCCTGCCCTTCGCCTGGGACATCCTGTCCCCTCAGATCATGTACGGCTCCAAGGCCTAC
GTGAAGCACCCCGCCGACATCCCCGACTACTTGAAGCTGTCCTTCCCCGAGGGCTTCAAGTGGGAGCGCG
TGATGAACTTCGAGGACGGCGGCGTGGTGACCGTGACCCAGGACTCCTCCCTGCAGGACGGCGAGTTCAT
CTACAAGGTGAAGGTGCGCGGCACCAACTTCCCCTCCGACGGCCCCGTAATGCAGAAAAAGACCATGGGC
TGGGAGGCCTCCTCCGAGCGGATGTACCCCGAGGACGGCGCCCTGAAGGGCGAGATGAAGATGAGGCTGA
GGCTGAAGGACGGCGGCCACTACGACGCCGAGGTCAAGACCACCTACATGGCCAAGAAGCCCGTGCAGCT
GCCCGGCGCCTACAAGACCGACATCAAGCTGGACATCACCTCCCACAACGAGGACTACACCATCGTGGAA
CAGTACGAGCGCGCCGAGGGCCGCCACTCCACCGGCGCCGCTTAATTAGCTGAGCTTGGACTCCTGTTGA
TAGATCCAGTAATGACCTCAGAACTCCATCTGGATTTGTTCAGAACGCTCGGTTGCCGCCGGGCGTTTTT
TATTGGTGAGAATCTCCCGCTTTACGAATTCCCATGGGGAGCATGCGGAGTTACGTCATCCCCACCTTCC
GCTGCGTTCTTCATCGATGCCCGCTTAGTGATATGCTTAAAACTCCAAGCACAGCCTTCTCCCCGGGGCG
GCCGCATTAGGCACCCCAGGCTTTACACTTTATGCTTCCGGCTCGTATAATGTGTGGATTTTGAGTTAGG
ATCCGTCGAGATTTTCAGGAGCTAAGGAAGCTAAAATGGAGAAAAAAATCACTGGATATACCACCGTTGA
TATATCCCAATGGCATCGTAAAGAACATTTTGAGGCATTTCAGTCAGTTGCTCAATGTACCTATAACCAG
ACCGTTCAGCTGGATATTACGGCCTTTTTAAAGACCGTAAAGAAAAATAAGCACAAGTTTTATCCGGCCT
TTATTCACATTCTTGCCCGCCTGATGAATGCTCATCCGGAATTCCGTATGGCAATGAAAGACGGTGAGCT
GGTGATATGGGATAGTGTTCACCCTTGTTACACCGTTTTCCATGAGCAAACTGAAACGTTTTCATCGCTC
TGGAGTGAATACCACGACGATTTCCGGCAGTTTCTACACATATATTCGCAAGATGTGGCGTGTTACGGTG
AAAACCTGGCCTATTTCCCTAAAGGGTTTATTGAGAATATGTTTTTCGTCTCAGCCAATCCCTGGGTGAG
TTTCACCAGTTTTGATTTAAACGTGGCCAATATGGACAACTTCTTCGCCCCCGTTTTCACCATGGGCAAA
TATTATACGCAAGGCGACAAGGTGCTGATGCCGCTGGCGATTCAGGTTCATCATGCCGTTTGTGATGGCT
TCCATGTCGGCAGAATGCTTAATGAATTACAACAGTACTGCGATGAGTGGCAGGGCGGGGCGTAAACGCG
TGGATCCGGCTTACTAAAAGCCAGATAACAGTATGCGTATTTGCGCGCTGATTTTTGCGGTATAAGAATA
TATACTGATATGTATACCCGAAGTATGTCAAAAAGAGGTATGCTATGAAGCAGCGTATTACAGTGACAGT
TGACAGCGACAGCTATCAGTTGCTCAAGGCATATATGATGTCAATATCTCCGGTCTGGTAAGCACAACCA
TGCAGAATGAAGCCCGTCGTCTGCGTGCCGAACGCTGGAAAGCGGAAAATCAGGAAGGGATGGCTGAGGT
CGCCCGGTTTATTGAAATGAACGGCTCTTTTGCTGACGAGAACAGGGGCTGGTGAAATGCAGTTTAAGGT
TTACACCTATAAAAGAGAGAGCCGTTATCGTCTGTTTGTGGATGTACAGAGTGATATTATTGACACGCCC
GGACGACGGATGGTGATCCCCCTGGCCAGTGCACGTCTGCTGTCAGATAAAGTCTCCCGTGAACTTTACC
CGGTGGTGCATATCGGGGATGAAAGCTGGCGCATGATGACCACCGATATGGCCAGTGTGCCGGTATCCGT
TATCGGGGAAGAAGTGGCTGATCTCAGCCACCGCGAAAATGACATCAAAAACGCCATTAACCTGATGTTC
TGGGGAATATAAATGTCAGGCTCCCTTATACACAGCCCCCGGGGATGCTGGTTGTCATTGCCCCTCCTTC
CTCTAAGTGATAAGGTTACTTCCTCTAAATGACCAAGCAGGGTATCTAATCCTGTTAACGCTCGCTCAGA
GAATTCGCATGCGGAGTCGAGGGAGAACCAGATAAGTGAAATCTAGTTCCAAACTATTTTGTCATTTTTA
ATTTTCGTATTAGCTTACGACGCTACACCCAGTTCCCATCTATTTTGTCACTCTTCCCTAAATAATCCTT
AAAAACTCCATTTCCACCCCTCCCAGTTCCCAACTATTTTGTCCGCCCACACGCTGAGCGAATTCCACGC
TTGTGGAATTCCTCGAGGGAGTTCACATATACCTGCCGTTCACTATTATTTAGTGAAATGAGATATTATG
ATATTTTCTGAATTGTGATTAAAAAGGCAACTTTATGCCCATGCAACAGAAACTATAAAAAATACAGAGA
ATGAAAAGAAACAGATAGATTTTTTAGTTCTTTAGGCCCGTAGTCTGCAAATCCTTTTATGATTTTCTAT
CAAACAAAAGAGGAAAATAGACCAGTTGCAATCCAAACGAGAGTCTAATAGAATGAGGTCGAAAAGTAAA
TCGCGCGGGTTTGTTACTGATAAAGCAGGCAAGACCTAAAATGTGTAAAGGGCAAAGTGTATACTTTGGC
GTCACCCCTTACATATTTTAGGTCTTTTTTTATTGTGCGTAACTAACTTGCCATCTTCAAACAGGAGGGC
TGGAAGAAGCAGACCGCTAACACAGTACATAAAAAAGGAGACATGAACGATGAACATCAAAAAGTTTGCA
AAACAAGCAACAGTATTAACCTTTACTACCGCACTGCTGGCAGGAGGCGCAACTCAAGCGTTTGCGAAAG
AAACGAACCAAAAGCCATATAAGGAAACATACGGCATTTCCCATATTACACGCCATGATATGCTGCAAAT
CCCTGAACAGCAAAAAAATGAAAAATATCAAGTTCCTGAATTCGATTCGTCCACAATTAAAAATATCTCT
TCTGCAAAAGGCCTGGACGTTTGGGACAGCTGGCCATTACAAAACGCTGACGGCACTGTCGCAAACTATC
ACGGCTACCACATCGTCTTTGCATTAGCCGGAGATCCTAAAAATGCGGATGACACATCGATTTACATGTT
CTATCAAAAAGTCGGCGAAACTTCTATTGACAGCTGGAAAAACGCTGGCCGCGTCTTTAAAGACAGCGAC
AAATTCGATGCAAATGATTCTATCCTAAAAGACCAAACACAAGAATGGTCAGGTTCAGCCACATTTACAT
CTGACGGAAAAATCCGTTTATTCTACACTGATTTCTCCGGTAAACATTACGGCAAACAAACACTGACAAC
TGCACAAGTTAACGTATCAGCATCAGACAGCTCTTTGAACATCAACGGTGTAGAGGATTATAAATCAATC
TTTGACGGTGACGGAAAAACGTATCAAAATGTACAGCAGTTCATCGATGAAGGCAACTACAGCTCAGGCG
ACAACCATACGCTGAGAGATCCTCACTACGTAGAAGATAAAGGCCACAAATACTTAGTATTTGAAGCAAA
CACTGGAACTGAAGATGGCTACCAAGGCGAAGAATCTTTATTTAACAAAGCATACTATGGCAAAAGCACA
TCATTCTTCCGTCAAGAAAGTCAAAAACTTCTGCAAAGCGATAAAAAACGCACGGCTGAGTTAGCAAACG
GCGCTCTCGGTATGATTGAGCTAAACGATGATTACACACTGAAAAAAGTGATGAAACCGCTGATTGCATC
TAACACAGTAACAGATGAAATTGAACGCGCGAACGTCTTTAAAATGAACGGCAAATGGTACCTGTTCACT
GACTCCCGCGGATCAAAAATGACGATTGACGGCATTACGTCTAACGATATTTACATGCTTGGTTATGTTT
CTAATTCTTTAACTGGCCCATACAAGCCGCTGAACAAAACTGGCCTTGTGTTAAAAATGGATCTTGATCC
TAACGATGTAACCTTTACTTACTCACACTTCGCTGTACCTCAAGCGAAAGGAAACAATGTCGTGATTACA
AGCTATATGACAAACAGAGGATTCTACGCAGACAAACAATCAACGTTTGCGCCAAGCTTCCTGCTGAACA
TCAAAGGCAAGAAAACATCTGTTGTCAAAGACAGCATCCTTGAACAAGGACAATTAACAGTTAACAAATA
AATTCGCTGAGCGAGGATGCACATGTGACCGAGGGAAGCTTGCGGCCGCGTCGTGACTGGGAAAACCCTG
GCGACTAGTCTTGGACTCCTGTTGATAGATCCAGTAATGACCTCAGAACTCCATCTGGATTTGTTCAGAA
CGCTCGGTTGCCGCCGGGCGTTTTTTATTGGTGAGAATCCAGGGGTCCCCAATAATTACGATTTAAATTT
GTGTCTCAAAATCTCTGATGTTACATTGCACAAGATAAAAATATATCATCATGAACAATAAAACTGTCTG
CTTACATAAACAGTAATACAAGGGGTGTTATGAGCCATATTCAGCGTGAAACGAGCTGTAGCCGTCCGCG
TCTGAACAGCAACATGGATGCGGATCTGTATGGCTATAAATGGGCGCGTGATAACGTGGGTCAGAGCGGC
GCGACCATTTATCGTCTGTATGGCAAACCGGATGCGCCGGAACTGTTTCTGAAACATGGCAAAGGCAGCG
TGGCGAACGATGTGACCGATGAAATGGTGCGTCTGAACTGGCTGACCGAATTTATGCCGCTGCCGACCAT
TAAACATTTTATTCGCACCCCGGATGATGCGTGGCTGCTGACCACCGCGATTCCGGGCAAAACCGCGTTT
CAGGTGCTGGAAGAATATCCGGATAGCGGCGAAAACATTGTGGATGCGCTGGCCGTGTTTCTGCGTCGTC
TGCATAGCATTCCGGTGTGCAACTGCCCGTTTAACAGCGATCGTGTGTTTCGTCTGGCCCAGGCGCAGAG
CCGTATGAACAACGGCCTGGTGGATGCGAGCGATTTTGATGATGAACGTAACGGCTGGCCGGTGGAACAG
GTGTGGAAAGAAATGCATAAACTGCTGCCGTTTAGCCCGGATAGCGTGGTGACCCACGGCGATTTTAGCC
TGGATAACCTGATTTTCGATGAAGGCAAACTGATTGGCTGCATTGATGTGGGCCGTGTGGGCATTGCGGA
TCGTTATCAGGATCTGGCCATTCTGTGGAACTGCCTGGGCGAATTTAGCCCGAGCCTGCAAAAACGTCTG
TTTCAGAAATATGGCATTGATAATCCGGATATGAACAAACTGCAATTTCATCTGATGCTGGATGAATTTT
TCTAATAATTAATTGGACCGCGGTCCGCGCGTTGTCCTTTTCCGCTGCATAACCCTGCTTCGGGGTCATT
ATAGCGATTTTTTCGGTATATCCATCCTTTTTCGCACGATATACAGGATTTTGCCAAAGGGTTCGTGTAG
ACTTTCCTTGGTGTATCCAACGGCGTCAGCCGGGCAGGATAGGTGAAGTAGGCCCACCCGCGAGCGGGTG
TTCCTTCTTCACTGTCCCTTATTCGCACCTGGCGGTGCTCAACGGGAATCCTGCTCTGCGAGGCTGGCCG
TAGGCCGGCCGATCTGAAGATCAGCAGTTCAACCTGTTGATAGTACGTACTAAGCTCTCATGTTTCACGT
ACTAAGCTCTCATGTTTAACGTACTAAGCTCTCATGTTTAACGAACTAAACCCTCATGGCTAACGTACTA
AGCTCTCATGGCTAACGTACTAAGCTCTCATGTTTCACGTACTAAGCTCTCATGTTTGAACAATAAAATT
AATATAAATCAGCAACTTAAATAGCCTCTAAGGTTTTAAGTTTTATAAGAAAAAAAAGAATATATAAGGC
TTTTAAAGCCTTTAAGGTTTAACGGTTGTGGACAACAAGCCAGGGATGTAACGCACTGAGAAGCCCTTAG
AGCCTCTCAAAGCAATTTTGAGTGACACAGGAACACTTAACGGCTGACATGGGGCGCGCCCAGCTGTCTA
GGGCGGCGGATTTGTCCTACTCAGGAGAGCGTTCACCGACAAACAACAGATAAAACGAAAGGCCCAGTCT
TTCGACTGAGCCTTTCGTTTTATTTGATGCCT
